>Addgene plasmid #205105 | CTHRC1A-c001 | addgene full sequence | sequence record 412143 | Addgene NGS Result
GACATTGATTATTGACTAGTTATTAATAGTAATCAATTACGGGGTCATTAGTTCATAGCCCATATATGGA
GTTCCGCGTTACATAACTTACGGTAAATGGCCCGCCTGGCTGACCGCCCAACGACCCCCGCCCATTGACG
TCAATAATGACGTATGTTCCCATAGTAACGCCAATAGGGACTTTCCATTGACGTCAATGGGTGGAGTATT
TACGGTAAACTGCCCACTTGGCAGTACATCAAGTGTATCATATGCCAAGTACGCCCCCTATTGACGTCAA
TGACGGTAAATGGCCCGCCTGGCATTATGCCCAGTACATGACCTTATGGGACTTTCCTACTTGGCAGTAC
ATCTACGTATTAGTCATCGCTATTACCATGGTCGAGGTGAGCCCCACGTTCTGCTTCACTCTCCCCATCT
CCCCCCCCTCCCCACCCCCAATTTTGTATTTATTTATTTTTTAATTATTTTGTGCAGCGATGGGGGCGGG
GGGGGGGGGGGGGGGCGCGCGGGGGGGGGGGSGGGGCGRGGCGGAGAGGTGCGGCGGCAGCCAATCAGAG
CGGCGCGCTCCGAAAGTTTCCTTTTATGGCGAGGCGGCGGCGGCGGCGGCCCTATAAAAAGCGAAGCGCG
CGGCGGGCGGGAGTCGCTGCGCGCTGCCTTCGCCCCGTGCCCCGCTCCGCCGCCGCCTCGCGCCGCCCGC
CCCGGCTCTGACTGACCGCGTTACTCCCACAGGTGAGCGGGCGGGACGGCCCTTCTCCTCCGGGCTGTAA
TTAGCGCTTGGTTTAATGACGGCTTGTTTCTTTTCTGTGGCTGCGTGAAAGCCTTGAGGGGCTCCGGGAG
GGCCCTTTGTGCGGGGGGAGCGGCTCGGGGGGTGCGTGCGTGTGTGTGTGCGTGGGGAGCGCCGCGTGCG
GCTCCGCGCTGCCCGGCGGCTGTGAGCGCTGCGGGCGCGGCGCGGGGCTTTGTGCGCTCCGCAGTGTGCG
CGAGGGGAGCGCGGCCGGGGGCGGTGCCCCGCGGTGCGGGGGGGGCTGCGAGGGGAACAAAGGCTGCGTG
CGGGGTGTGTGCGTGGGGGGGTGAGCAGGGGGTGTGGGCGCGTCGGTCGGGCTGCAACCCCCCCTGCACC
CCCCTCCCCGAGTTGCTGAGCACGGCCCGGCTTCGGGTGCGGGGCTCCGTACGGGGCGTGGCGCGGGGCT
CGCCGTGCCGGGCGGGGGGTGGCGGCAGGTGGGGGTGCCGGGCGGGGCGGGGCCGCCTCGGGCCGGGGAG
GGCTCGGGGGAGGGGCGCGGCGGCCCCCGGAGCGCCGGCGGCTGTCGAGGCGCGGCGAGCCGCAGCCATT
GCCTTTTATGGTAATCGTGCGAGAGGGCGCAGGGACTTCCTTTGTCCCAAATCTGTGCGGAGCCGAAATC
TGGGAGGCGCCGCCGCACCCCCTCTAGCGGGCGCGGGGCGAAGCGGTGCGGCGCCGGCAGGAAGGAAATG
GGCGGGGAGGGCCTTCGTGCGTCGCCGCGCCGCCGTCCCCTTCTCCCTCTCCAGCCTCGGGGCTGTCCGC
GGGGGGACGGCTGCCTTCGGGGGGGACGGGGCAGGGCGGGGTTCGGCTTCTGGCGTGTGACCGGCGGCTC
TAGAGCCTCTGCTAACCATGTTCATGCCTTCTTCTTTTTCCTACAGCTCCTGGGCAACGTGCTGGTTATT
GTGCTGTCTCATCATTTTGGCAAAGAATTGCGGCCGTCTCAGGCCGAATTCAAGCTTGCCACCATGGGGA
TCCTTCCCAGCCCTGGGATGCCTGCGCTGCTCTCCCTCGTGAGCCTTCTCTCCGTGCTGCTGATGGGTTG
CGTAGCTGAAACCGGTTCTGAGATCCCCAAGGGGAAGCAAAAGGCGCAGCTCCGGCAGAGGGAGGTGGTG
GACCTGTATAATGGAATGTGCTTACAAGGGCCAGCAGGAGTGCCTGGTCGAGACGGGAGCCCTGGGGCCA
ATGGCATTCCGGGTACACCTGGGATCCCAGGTCGGGATGGATTCAAAGGAGAAAAGGGGGAATGTCTGAG
GGAAAGCTTTGAGGAGTCCTGGACACCCAACTACAAGCAGTGTTCATGGAGTTCATTGAATTATGGCATA
GATCTTGGGAAAATTGCGGAGTGTACATTTACAAAGATGCGTTCAAATAGTGCTCTAAGAGTTTTGTTCA
GTGGCTCACTTCGGCTAAAATGCAGAAATGCATGCTGTCAGCGTTGGTATTTCACATTCAATGGAGCTGA
ATGTTCAGGACCTCTTCCCATTGAAGCTATAATTTATTTGGACCAAGGAAGCCCTGAAATGAATTCAACA
ATTAATATTCATCGCACTTCTTCTGTGGAAGGACTTTGTGAAGGAATTGGTGCTGGATTAGTGGATGTTG
CTATCTGGGTTGGTACTTGTTCAGATTACCCAAAAGGAGATGCTTCTACTGGATGGAATTCAGTTTCTCG
CATCATTATTGAAGAACTACCAAAAGGTACCGGAGGTTCCGGTGGTTCCGGTCTGAATGATATCTTTGAA
GCTCAGAAGATTGAATGGCATGAAGGACGTACCAAGCACCACCATCACCATCACTAATGATCACTCGAGA
CTAGTATCGCGATAATTCACTCCTCAGGTGCAGGCTGCCTATCAGAAGGTGGTGGCTGGTGTGGCCAATG
CCCTGGCTCACAAATACCACTGAGATCTTTTTCCCTCTGCCAAAAATTATGGGGACATCATGAAGCCCCT
TGAGCATCTGACTTCTGGCTAATAAAGGAAATTTATTTTCATTGCAATAGTGTGTTGGAATTTTTTGTGT
CTCTCACTCGGAAGGACATATGGGAGGGCAAATCATTTAAAACATCAGAATGAGTATTTGGTTTAGAGTT
TGGCAACATATGCCCATATGCTGGCTGCCATGAACAAAGGTTGGCTATAAAGAGGTCATCAGTATATGAA
ACAGCCCCCTGCTGTCCATTCCTTATTCCATAGAAAAGCCTTGACTTGAGGTTAGATTTTTTTTATATTT
TGTTTTGTGTTATTTTTTTCTTTAACATCCCTAAAATTTTCCTTACATGTTTTACTAGCCAGATTTTTCC
TCCTCTCCTGACTACTCCCAGTCATAGCTGTCCCTCTTCTCTTATGGAGATCCCTCGACCTGCAGCCCAA
GCTTGGCGTAATCATGGTCATAGCTGTTTCCTGTGTGAAATTGTTATCCGCTCACAATTCCACACAACAT
ACGAGCCGGAAGCATAAAGTGTAAAGCCTGGGGTGCCTAATGAGTGAGCTAACTCACATTAATTGCGTTG
CGCTCACTGCCCGCTTTCCAGTCGGGAAACCTGTCGTGCCAGCGGATCGATCCGCTGCATTAATGAATCG
GCCAACGCGCGGGGAGAGGCGGTTTGCGTATTGGGCGCTCTTCCGCTTCCTCGCTCACTGACTCGCTGCG
CTCGGTCGTTCGGCTGCGGCGAGCGGTATCAGCTCACTCAAAGGCGGTAATACGGTTATCCACAGAATCA
GGGGATAACGCAGGAAAGAACATGTGAGCAAAAGGCCAGCAAAAGGCCAGGAACCGTAAAAAGGCCGCGT
TGCTGGCGTTTTTCCATAGGCTCCGCCCCCCTGACGAGCATCACAAAAATCGACGCTCAAGTCAGAGGTG
GCGAAACCCGACAGGACTATAAAGATACCAGGCGTTTCCCCCTGGAAGCTCCCTCGTGCGCTCTCCTGTT
CCGACCCTGCCGCTTACCGGATACCTGTCCGCCTTTCTCCCTTCGGGAAGCGTGGCGCTTTCTCATAGCT
CACGCTGTAGGTATCTCAGTTCGGTGTAGGTCGTTCGCTCCAAGCTGGGCTGTGTGCACGAACCCCCCGT
TCAGCCCGACCGCTGCGCCTTATCCGGTAACTATCGTCTTGAGTCCAACCCGGTAAGACACGACTTATCG
CCACTGGCAGCAGCCACTGGTAACAGGATTAGCAGAGCGAGGTATGTAGGCGGTGCTACAGAGTTCTTGA
AGTGGTGGCCTAACTACGGCTACACTAGAAGAACAGTATTTGGTATCTGCGCTCTGCTGAAGCCAGTTAC
CTTCGGAAAAAGAGTTGGTAGCTCTTGATCCGGCAAACAAACCACCGCTGGTAGCGGTGGTTTTTTTGTT
TGCAAGCAGCAGATTACGCGCAGAAAAAAAGGATCTCAAGAAGATCCTTTGATCTTTTCTACGGGGTCTG
ACGCTCAGTGGAACGAAAACTCACGTTAAGGGATTTTGGTCATGAGATTATCAAAAAGGATCTTCACCTA
GATCCTTTTAAATTAAAAATGAAGTTTTAAATCAATCTAAAGTATATATGAGTAAACTTGGTCTGACAGT
TACCAATGCTTAATCAGTGAGGCACCTATCTCAGCGATCTGTCTATTTCGTTCATCCATAGTTGCCTGAC
TCCCCGTCGTGTAGATAACTACGATACGGGAGGGCTTACCATCTGGCCCCAGTGCTGCAATGATACCGCG
AGACCCACGCTCACCGGCTCCAGATTTATCAGCAATAAACCAGCCAGCCGGAAGGGCCGAGCGCAGAAGT
GGTCCTGCAACTTTATCCGCCTCCATCCAGTCTATTAATTGTTGCCGGGAAGCTAGAGTAAGTAGTTCGC
CAGTTAATAGTTTGCGCAACGTTGTTGCCATTGCTACAGGCATCGTGGTGTCACGCTCGTCGTTTGGTAT
GGCTTCATTCAGCTCCGGTTCCCAACGATCAAGGCGAGTTACATGATCCCCCATGTTGTGCAAAAAAGCG
GTTAGCTCCTTCGGTCCTCCGATCGTTGTCAGAAGTAAGTTGGCCGCAGTGTTATCACTCATGGTTATGG
CAGCACTGCATAATTCTCTTACTGTCATGCCATCCGTAAGATGCTTTTCTGTGACTGGTGAGTACTCAAC
CAAGTCATTCTGAGAATAGTGTATGCGGCGACCGAGTTGCTCTTGCCCGGCGTCAATACGGGATAATACC
GCGCCACATAGCAGAACTTTAAAAGTGCTCATCATTGGAAAACGTTCTTCGGGGCGAAAACTCTCAAGGA
TCTTACCGCTGTTGAGATCCAGTTCGATGTAACCCACTCGTGCACCCAACTGATCTTCAGCATCTTTTAC
TTTCACCAGCGTTTCTGGGTGAGCAAAAACAGGAAGGCAAAATGCCGCAAAAAAGGGAATAAGGGCGACA
CGGAAATGTTGAATACTCATACTCTTCCTTTTTCAATATTATTGAAGCATTTATCAGGGTTATTGTCTCA
TGAGCGGATACATATTTGAATGTATTTAGAAAAATAAACAAATAGGGGTTCCGCGCACATTTCCCCGAAA
AGTGCCACCTGGGTC
Features (pLannotate 1.2.2; 14 found; start..end, strand, type, name):
      1..380     +  enhancer       CMV enhancer: human cytomegalovirus immediate early enhancer
    382..639     +  promoter       chicken β-actin promoter: contains a 21-bp deletion relative to the standard chicken β-actin promoter
    640..1656    +  intron         chimeric intron: chimera between introns from chicken β-actin and rabbit β-globin
   1654..1752    +  CDS            HBB (fragment): HBB_LEPEU - Experimental evidence at protein level: Swiss-Prot protein existence level 1. Involved in oxygen transport from the lung to the various peripheral tissues. From Lepus europaeus (European hare).
   1777..2475    +  CDS            Cthrc1: CTHR1_RAT - Experimental evidence at protein level: Swiss-Prot protein existence level 1. Its overexpression in smooth muscle cell lines increases their migratory ability and inhibits collagen type I expression. May act as a negative regulator of collagen matrix deposition. From Rattus norvegicus (Rat).
   2606..2680    +  CDS            HBB (fragment): HBB_PONPY - Experimental evidence at transcript level: Swiss-Prot protein existence level 2. Involved in oxygen transport from the lung to the various peripheral tissues. From Pongo pygmaeus (Bornean orangutan).
   2751..2806    +  polyA_signal   β-globin poly(A) signal: rabbit β-globin polyadenylation signal (Gil and Proudfoot, 1987)
   3191..3207    -  protein_bind   lac operator: The lac repressor binds to the lac operator to inhibit transcription in E. coli. This inhibition can be relieved by adding lactose or isopropyl-β-D-thiogalactopyranoside (IPTG). lac repressor encoded by lacI
   3215..3245    -  promoter       lac promoter: promoter for the E. coli lac operon
   3260..3281    -  protein_bind   CAP binding site: CAP binding activates transcription in the presence of cAMP. E. coli catabolite activator protein
   3297..3398    -  CDS            lacI (fragment): LACI_ECOLI - Experimental evidence at protein level: Swiss-Prot protein existence level 1. Repressor of the lactose operon. Binds allolactose as an inducer. From Escherichia coli (strain K12).
   3581..4169    -  rep_origin     ori: high-copy-number ColE1/pMB1/pBR322/pUC origin of replication
   4340..5200    -  CDS            AmpR: β-lactamase; bla; confers resistance to ampicillin, carbenicillin, and related antibiotics
   5201..5305    -  promoter       AmpR promoter: bla
