[The description below was written by a language model from this plasmid's Addgene catalogue record and pLannotate feature annotations shown in this document.]
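Description:
CTHRC1A-c001 is a mammalian expression plasmid built on the pHL-avitag3 backbone for producing secreted, taggable human CTHRC1 (collagen triple helix repeat containing 1) protein. It is maintained in E. coli as a high-copy plasmid through a ColE1/pUC-type origin and selected with ampicillin via the β-lactamase gene and its native promoter. Remnants of the lac promoter, operator, CAP site and a lacI fragment are also annotated. These are leftover cloning-vector sequences and play no evident role in expression.

The expression cassette is a CAG-type arrangement: the CMV immediate-early enhancer is joined to a chicken β-actin promoter, followed by the chimeric chicken β-actin/rabbit β-globin intron, with a rabbit β-globin polyadenylation signal downstream. The short HBB "fragments" flagged on either side of the insert most likely reflect globin-derived sequence flanking the cassette rather than any intended coding region. The insert, cloned between retained AgeI and KpnI sites, encodes wild-type human CTHRC1 residues 31–243. The automated annotation matches it to the rat orthologue by homology, but the catalogue entry gives the species as human. According to the record, the coding region is preceded by a PTPRS-derived signal peptide, which should direct the protein into the secretory pathway. It is followed by a C-terminal AviTag and 6×His tag. None of these fusion elements is called out separately in the feature table.

The His tag allows metal-affinity purification, presumably from culture medium. The AviTag provides a site for biotinylation by BirA, consistent with the depositor's note that the protein can be biotinylated. The stated purpose is CTHRC1 protein expression, and a biotinylated product would suit immobilisation on streptavidin for binding or screening assays.
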