Addgene plasmid #205105: CTHRC1A-c001
Purpose: CTHRC1 protein expression
Depositing lab: Paul Brennan. Depositing organization: University of Oxford.
Backbone
  Vector backbone: pHL-avitag3
  Backbone size w/o insert (bp): 4706
  Vector type: Mammalian Expression
Growth in bacteria
  Bacterial resistance: Ampicillin, 100 μg/mL
  Growth temperature: 37°C
  Growth strain: DH5alpha
  Copy number: High Copy
Gene/Insert
  Gene/Insert name: CTHRC1
  Species: H. sapiens (human)
  Mutation: WT
  Entrez Gene: CTHRC1
  Tag / fusion protein: PTPRSsp (N terminal on insert); AviTag-6His (C terminal on insert)
  Cloning method: Restriction Enzyme; 5′ cloning site AgeI (not destroyed); 3′ cloning site KpnI (not destroyed)
Terms and licenses: Academic/Nonprofit Terms; Industry Terms: Not Available to Industry
Depositor comments: Encodes residues 31-243. Can be biotinylated.
How to cite: CTHRC1A-c001 was a gift from Paul Brennan (Addgene plasmid # 205105 ; http://n2t.net/addgene:205105 ; RRID:Addgene_205105)
