>Addgene plasmid #205105 | CTHRC1A-c001 | depositor partial sequence | sequence record 399309 | ORF of expressed gene of interest
ATGGGGATCCTTCCCAGCCCTGGGATGCCTGCGCTGCTCTCCCTCGTGAGCCTTCTCTCCGTGCTGCTGA
TGGGTTGCGTAGCTGAAACCGGTTCTGAGATCCCCAAGGGGAAGCAAAAGGCGCAGCTCCGGCAGAGGGA
GGTGGTGGACCTGTATAATGGAATGTGCTTACAAGGGCCAGCAGGAGTGCCTGGTCGAGACGGGAGCCCT
GGGGCCAATGGCATTCCGGGTACACCTGGGATCCCAGGTCGGGATGGATTCAAAGGAGAAAAGGGGGAAT
GTCTGAGGGAAAGCTTTGAGGAGTCCTGGACACCCAACTACAAGCAGTGTTCATGGAGTTCATTGAATTA
TGGCATAGATCTTGGGAAAATTGCGGAGTGTACATTTACAAAGATGCGTTCAAATAGTGCTCTAAGAGTT
TTGTTCAGTGGCTCACTTCGGCTAAAATGCAGAAATGCATGCTGTCAGCGTTGGTATTTCACATTCAATG
GAGCTGAATGTTCAGGACCTCTTCCCATTGAAGCTATAATTTATTTGGACCAAGGAAGCCCTGAAATGAA
TTCAACAATTAATATTCATCGCACTTCTTCTGTGGAAGGACTTTGTGAAGGAATTGGTGCTGGATTAGTG
GATGTTGCTATCTGGGTTGGTACTTGTTCAGATTACCCAAAAGGAGATGCTTCTACTGGATGGAATTCAG
TTTCTCGCATCATTATTGAAGAACTACCAAAAGGTACCGGAGGTTCCGGTGGTTCCGGTCTGAATGATAT
CTTTGAAGCTCAGAAGATTGAATGGCATGAAGGACGTACCAAGCACCACCATCACCATCACTAA
